Addgene plasmid #142690: TFORF0784
Purpose: Lentiviral vector for overexpressing transcription factor ORFs with unique 24-bp barcodes. Barcodes facilitate identification of transcription factors in pooled screens.
Depositing lab: Feng Zhang. Depositing organization: Broad Institute. Publication: A transcription factor atlas of directed differentiation. Joung J, Ma S, Tay T, Geiger-Schuller KR, Kirchgatterer PC, Verdine VK, Guo B, Arias-Garcia MA, Allen WE, Singh A, Kuksenko O, Abudayyeh OO, Gootenberg JS, Fu Z, Macrae RK, Buenrostro JD, Regev A, Zhang F. Cell. 2023 Jan 5;186(1):209-229.e26. doi: 10.1016/j.cell.2022.11.026. PubMed 36608654.
Backbone
  Vector backbone: pLX_TRC317
  Backbone manufacturer: Broad Institute Genetic Perturbation Platform
  Backbone size w/o insert (bp): 8264
  Vector type: Mammalian Expression, Lentiviral
  Selectable markers: Puromycin
Growth in bacteria
  Bacterial resistance: Ampicillin, 100 μg/mL
  Growth temperature: 37°C
  Growth strain: NEB Stable
  Copy number: High Copy
Gene/Insert
  Gene/Insert name: ZNF585A
  Species: H. sapiens (human)
  Insert size (bp): 2411
  Entrez Gene: ZNF585A (a.k.a. FLJ23765, FLJ25829, FLJ31827)
  Promoter: EF1a
  Cloning method: Unknown
  Sequencing primers: 5′ GGGTGGAGACTGAAGTTAGGCCAG; 3′ CACATAGCGTAAAAGGAGCAACATAG
Terms and licenses: Academic/Nonprofit Terms; Industry Terms: Not Available to Industry
Depositor comments: NM_001288800,ENST00000292841 . The transcription factor ORF portion of this plasmid was synthesized by Genewiz. Please test multiple small colonies in case of plasmid recombination. To make this collection available in a timely manner, a portion of this collection was not fully sequenced by Addgene. If an Addgene verified full plasmid sequence is not available, please contact us prior to placing an order to request the full sequence.
How to cite: TFORF0784 was a gift from Feng Zhang (Addgene plasmid # 142690 ; http://n2t.net/addgene:142690 ; RRID:Addgene_142690)
