[The description below was written by a language model from this plasmid's Addgene catalogue record and pLannotate feature annotations shown in this document.]
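Description:
TFORF0784 is a third-generation-style, self-inactivating lentiviral expression plasmid built on the pLX_TRC317 backbone, carrying the human zinc-finger transcription factor ZNF585A as a synthesized open reading frame of about 2.4 kb. It belongs to a barcoded transcription factor ORF collection in which each construct carries a unique 24-bp barcode, so the overexpressed factor can be identified by sequencing in pooled screens. In bacteria the roughly 10.7 kb plasmid is maintained by a high-copy ColE1/pUC origin and selected with ampicillin through the bla gene. An f1 origin and remnants of a lac/lacZα cloning region with T7 and T3 promoters are also present. The depositor notes that the plasmid can recombine, as is common for LTR-containing vectors.

The viral genome is transcribed from an RSV promoter fused to a truncated HIV-1 5' LTR. It contains the Ψ packaging signal with a gag fragment, the Rev response element for nuclear export of the full-length RNA, a cPPT/CTS, and a ΔU3 3' LTR that inactivates LTR promoter activity after integration, followed by an SV40 polyadenylation signal. Within this unit, an SV40 early promoter drives puromycin N-acetyltransferase for selection of transduced mammalian cells. A separate EF-1α promoter drives the ORF, with a WPRE downstream to enhance transcript expression. The automated annotation does not label ZNF585A itself. It marks only a short ZNF720-like fragment at the start of the ORF region, probably reflecting a domain conserved among zinc-finger proteins. The barcode is also not annotated, so its exact position is not stated in the record. The construct is used to overexpress ZNF585A in mammalian cells, for example in directed differentiation screens.
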