Features (pLannotate 1.2.2; 31 found; start..end, strand, type, name):
      5..231     +  promoter       RSV promoter: Rous sarcoma virus enhancer/promoter
    232..412     +  LTR            5' LTR (truncated): truncated 5' long terminal repeat (LTR) from HIV-1
    459..584     +  misc_feature   HIV-1 Ψ: packaging signal of human immunodeficiency virus type 1
    568..931     +  CDS            HIV-1 gag (fragment): gag protein from human immunodeficiency virus 1; gag
   1077..1310    +  misc_feature   RRE: The Rev response element (RRE) of HIV-1 allows for Rev-dependent mRNA export from the nucleus to the cytoplasm.
   1687..1713    +  CDS            Rev (fragment): human immunodeficiency virus 1 (HIV-1) Rev protein; rev; enhances nuclear export of unspliced and incompletely spliced viral mRNAs
   1720..1743    +  promoter       SV40 promoter (fragment): SV40 early promoter
   1744..1815    +  promoter       SV40 promoter (fragment): SV40 enhancer and early promoter
   1839..1974    +  rep_origin     SV40 ori: SV40 origin of replication
   2020..2616    +  CDS            PuroR (fragment): puromycin N-acetyltransferase; pac from Streptomyces; confers resistance to puromycin
   2665..2782    +  misc_feature   cPPT/CTS: central polypurine tract and central termination sequence of HIV-1
   2847..2913    +  CDS            small t antigen (fragment): SV40 (simian virus 40) small t antigen
   2920..4098    +  promoter       EF-1α promoter: strong constitutive promoter for human elongation factor EF-1α
   4187..4369    +  CDS            ZNF720 (fragment): ZN720_HUMAN - Experimental evidence at protein level: Swiss-Prot protein existence level 1. From Homo sapiens (Human).
   6437..6490    +  promoter       U6 promoter (fragment): RNA polymerase III promoter for human U6 snRNA
   6532..7120    +  misc_feature   WPRE: woodchuck hepatitis virus posttranscriptional regulatory element
   7171..7190    +  misc_feature   cPPT/CTS (fragment): central polypurine tract and central termination sequence of HIV-1
   7192..7425    +  LTR            3' LTR (ΔU3): self-inactivating 3' long terminal repeat (LTR) from HIV-1
   7503..7624    +  polyA_signal   SV40 poly(A) signal: SV40 polyadenylation signal
   7664..7799    +  rep_origin     SV40 ori: SV40 origin of replication
   7820..7838    -  promoter       T7 promoter: promoter for bacteriophage T7 RNA polymerase
   7846..8001    +  CDS            lacZα (fragment): LacZα fragment of β-galactosidase; lacZ fragment
   8006..8434    +  rep_origin     f1 ori (sequence partly withheld): f1 bacteriophage origin of replication; arrow indicates direction of (+) strand synthesis
   8487..8591    +  promoter       AmpR promoter: bla
   8592..9452    +  CDS            AmpR: β-lactamase; bla; confers resistance to ampicillin, carbenicillin, and related antibiotics
   9623..10211   +  rep_origin     ori: high-copy-number ColE1/pMB1/pBR322/pUC origin of replication
  10394..10486   +  CDS            lacI (fragment): lac repressor; lacI; The lac repressor binds to the lac operator to inhibit transcription in E. coli. This inhibition can be relieved by adding lactose or isopropyl-β-D-thiogalactopyranoside (IPTG).
  10499..10520   +  protein_bind   CAP binding site: CAP binding activates transcription in the presence of cAMP. E. coli catabolite activator protein
  10535..10565   +  promoter       lac promoter: promoter for the E. coli lac operon
  10569..10591   +  protein_bind   lac operator (fragment): The lac repressor binds to the lac operator to inhibit transcription in E. coli. This inhibition can be relieved by adding lactose or isopropyl-β-D-thiogalactopyranoside (IPTG). lac repressor encoded by lacI
  10634..10652   +  promoter       T3 promoter: promoter for bacteriophage T3 RNA polymerase
>Addgene plasmid #142690 | TFORF0784 | addgene full sequence | sequence record 397789 | Addgene NGS Result
TTAATGTAGTCTTATGCAATACTCTTGTAGTCTTGCAACATGGTAACGATGAGTTAGCAACATGCCTTAC
AAGGAGAGAAAAAGCACCGTGCATGCCGATTGGTGGAAGTAAGGTGGTACGATCGTGCCTTATTAGGAAG
GCAACAGACGGGTCTGACATGGATTGGACGAACCACTGAATTGCCGCATTGCAGAGATATTGTATTTAAG
TGCCTAGCTCGATACATAAACGGGTCTCTCTGGTTAGACCAGATCTGAGCCTGGGAGCTCTCTGGCTAAC
TAGGGAACCCACTGCTTAAGCCTCAATAAAGCTTGCCTTGAGTGCTTCAAGTAGTGTGTGCCCGTCTGTT
GTGTGACTCTGGTAACTAGAGATCCCTCAGACCCTTTTAGTCAGTGTGGAAAATCTCTAGCAGTGGCGCC
CGAACAGGGACTTGAAAGCGAAAGGGAAACCAGAGGAGCTCTCTCGACGCAGGACTCGGCTTGCTGAAGC
GCGCACGGCAAGAGGCGAGGGGCGGCGACTGGTGAGTACGCCAAAAATTTTGACTAGCGGAGGCTAGAAG
GAGAGAGATGGGTGCGAGAGCGTCAGTATTAAGCGGGGGAGAATTAGATCGCGATGGGAAAAAATTCGGT
TAAGGCCAGGGGGAAAGAAAAAATATAAATTAAAACATATAGTATGGGCAAGCAGGGAGCTAGAACGATT
CGCAGTTAATCCTGGCCTGTTAGAAACATCAGAAGGCTGTAGACAAATACTGGGACAGCTACAACCATCC
CTTCAGACAGGATCAGAAGAACTTAGATCATTATATAATACAGTAGCAACCCTCTATTGTGTGCATCAAA
GGATAGAGATAAAAGACACCAAGGAAGCTTTAGACAAGATAGAGGAAGAGCAAAACAAAAGTAAGACCAC
CGCACAGCAAGCGGCCGCTGATCTTCAGACCTGGAGGAGGAGATATGAGGGACAATTGGAGAAGTGAATT
ATATAAATATAAAGTAGTAAAAATTGAACCATTAGGAGTAGCACCCACCAAGGCAAAGAGAAGAGTGGTG
CAGAGAGAAAAAAGAGCAGTGGGAATAGGAGCTTTGTTCCTTGGGTTCTTGGGAGCAGCAGGAAGCACTA
TGGGCGCAGCGTCAATGACGCTGACGGTACAGGCCAGACAATTATTGTCTGGTATAGTGCAGCAGCAGAA
CAATTTGCTGAGGGCTATTGAGGCGCAACAGCATCTGTTGCAACTCACAGTCTGGGGCATCAAGCAGCTC
CAGGCAAGAATCCTGGCTGTGGAAAGATACCTAAAGGATCAACAGCTCCTGGGGATTTGGGGTTGCTCTG
GAAAACTCATTTGCACCACTGCTGTGCCTTGGAATGCTAGTTGGAGTAATAAATCTCTGGAACAGATTTG
GAATCACACGACCTGGATGGAGTGGGACAGAGAAATTAACAATTACACAAGCTTAATACACTCCTTAATT
GAAGAATCGCAAAACCAGCAAGAAAAGAATGAACAAGAATTATTGGAATTAGATAAATGGGCAAGTTTGT
GGAATTGGTTTAACATAACAAATTGGCTGTGGTATATAAAATTATTCATAATGATAGTAGGAGGCTTGGT
AGGTTTAAGAATAGTTTTTGCTGTACTTTCTATAGTGAATAGAGTTAGGCAGGGATATTCACCATTATCG
TTTCAGACCCACCTCCCAACCCCGAGGGGACCCATGCATTGCATCTCAATTAGTCAGCAACCAGGTGTGG
AAAGTCCCCAGGCTCCCCAGCAGGCAGAAGTATGCAAAGCATGCGTCTCAATTAGTCAGCAACCATAGTC
CCGCCCCTAACTCCGCCCATCCCGCCCCTAACTCCGCCCAGTTCCGCCCATTCTCCGCCCCATGGCTGAC
TAATTTTTTTTATTTATGCAGAGGCCGAGGCCGCCTCGGCCTCTGAGCTATTCCAGAAGTAGTGAGGAGG
CTTTTTTGGAGGCCTAGGCTTTTGCAAAAAGCTTTCTAGAGGTACCACCGGAGCTTACCATGACCGAGTA
CAAGCCCACGGTGCGCCTCGCCACCCGCGACGACGTCCCCAGGGCCGTACGCACCCTCGCCGCCGCGTTC
GCCGACTACCCCGCCACGCGCCACACCGTCGATCCGGACCGCCACATCGAGCGGGTCACCGAGCTGCAAG
AACTCTTCCTCACGCGCGTCGGGCTCGACATCGGCAAGGTGTGGGTCGCGGACGACGGCGCCGCCGTGGC
GGTCTGGACCACGCCGGAGAGCGTCGAAGCGGGGGCGGTGTTCGCCGAGATCGGCCCGCGCATGGCCGAG
TTGAGCGGTTCCCGGCTGGCCGCGCAGCAACAGATGGAAGGCCTCCTGGCGCCGCACCGGCCCAAGGAGC
CCGCGTGGTTCCTGGCCACCGTCGGCGTCTCGCCCGACCACCAGGGCAAGGGTCTGGGCAGCGCCGTCGT
GCTCCCCGGAGTGGAGGCGGCCGAGCGCGCCGGGGTGCCCGCCTTCCTGGAGACCTCCGCGCCCCGCAAC
CTCCCCTTCTACGAGCGGCTCGGCTTCACCGTCACCGCCGACGTCGAGGTGCCCGAAGGACCGCGCACCT
GGTGCATGACCCGCAAGCCCGGTGCCAGTTAACGAATTCTAGATCTTGAGACAAATGGCAGTATTCATCC
ACAATTTTAAAAGAAAAGGGGGGATTGGGGGGTACAGTGCAGGGGAAAGAATAGTAGACATAATAGCAAC
AGACATACAAACTAAAGAATTACAAAAACAAATTACAAAAATTCAAAATTTTCGGGTTTATTACAGGGAC
AGCAGAGATCCACTTTGGCGCCGGCTCGAGGCCTGCAGGTGCAAAGATGGATAAAGTTTTAAACAGAGAG
GAATCTTTGCAGCTAATGGACCTTCTAGGTCTTGAAAGGAGTGGGAATTGGCTCCGGTGCCCGTCAGTGG
GCAGAGCGCACATCGCCCACAGTCCCCGAGAAGTTGGGGGGAGGGGTCGGCAATTGAACCGGTGCCTAGA
GAAGGTGGCGCGGGGTAAACTGGGAAAGTGATGTCGTGTACTGGCTCCGCCTTTTTCCCGAGGGTGGGGG
AGAACCGTATATAAGTGCAGTAGTCGCCGTGAACGTTCTTTTTCGCAACGGGTTTGCCGCCAGAACACAG
GTAAGTGCCGTGTGTGGTTCCCGCGGGCCTGGCCTCTTTACGGGTTATGGCCCTTGCGTGCCTTGAATTA
CTTCCACCTGGCTGCAGTACGTGATTCTTGATCCCGAGCTTCGGGTTGGAAGTGGGTGGGAGAGTTCGAG
GCCTTGCGCTTAAGGAGCCCCTTCGCCTCGTGCTTGAGTTGAGGCCTGGCCTGGGCGCTGGGGCCGCCGC
GTGCGAATCTGGTGGCACCTTCGCGCCTGTCTCGCTGCTTTCGATAAGTCTCTAGCCATTTAAAATTTTT
GATGACCTGCTGCGACGCTTTTTTTCTGGCAAGATAGTCTTGTAAATGCGGGCCAAGATCTGCACACTGG
TATTTCGGTTTTTGGGGCCGCGGGCGGCGACGGGGCCCGTGCGTCCCAGCGCACATGTTCGGCGAGGCGG
GGCCTGCGAGCGCGGCCACCGAGAATCGGACGGGGGTAGTCTCAAGCTGGCCGGCCTGCTCTGGTGCCTG
GCCTCGCGCCGCCGTGTATCGCCCCGCCCTGGGCGGCAAGGCTGGCCCGGTCGGCACCAGTTGCGTGAGC
GGAAAGATGGCCGCTTCCCGGCCCTGCTGCAGGGAGCTCAAAATGGAGGACGCGGCGCTCGGGAGAGCGG
GCGGGTGAGTCACCCACACAAAGGAAAAGGGCCTTTCCGTCCTCAGCCGTCGCTTCATGTGACTCCACGG
AGTACCGGGCGCCGTCCAGGCACCTCGATTAGTTCTCGAGCTTTTGGAGTACGTCGTCTTTAGGTTGGGG
GGAGGGGTTTTATGCGATGGAGTTTCCCCACACTGAGTGGGTGGAGACTGAAGTTAGGCCAGCTTGGCAC
TTGATGTAATTCTCCTTGGAATTTGCCCTTTTTGAGTTTGGATCTTGGTTCATTCTCAAGCCTCAGACAG
TGGTTCAAAGTTTTTTTCTTCCATTTCAGGTGTCGTGAGGCTAGCACCGCCACCATGCCAGCTAATTGGA
CCTCACCTCAGAAATCCTCAGCCCTGGCTCCAGAGGATCATGGCAGCTCCTATGAGGGATCAGTGTCCTT
CAGGGATGTGGCTATCGATTTCAGCAGAGAGGAATGGCGGCACCTGGACCCTTCTCAGAGAAACCTGTAC
CGGGATGTGATGCTGGAGACCTACAGCCACCTGCTCTCAGTAGGATATCAAGTTCCTGAAGCAGAGGTGG
TCATGTTGGAGCAAGGAAAGGAACCATGGGCACTGCAGGGTGAGAGGCCACGTCAGAGCTGCCCAGGAGA
GAAATTATGGGACCATAATCAATGTAGAAAAATCCTCAGTTATAAACAAGTATCCTCTCAACCTCAAAAA
ATGTATCCTGGGGAGAAAGCTTATGAATGCGCCAAATTTGAAAAGATATTCACCCAGAAGTCACAGCTCA
AAGTACACCTGAAAGTTCTTGCAGGAGAAAAGCTCTATGTATGCATTGAATGTGGGAAGGCTTTTGTACA
GAAGCCAGAATTTATTATACACCAGAAAACCCATATGAGAGAGAAACCCTTTAAATGCAATGAATGTGGA
AAATCCTTTTTTCAAGTGTCGTCCCTCTTCAGGCATCAGAGAATTCATACCGGAGAGAAACTCTATGAAT
GCAGCCAGTGTGGGAAAGGCTTCTCTTATAACTCAGATCTCAGTATACATGAGAAAATTCATACTGGAGA
GAGACACCATGAATGCACTGACTGTGGCAAAGCATTCACACAAAAGTCCACACTCAAGATGCATCAGAAA
ATCCATACAGGCGAGAGATCCTACATCTGTATTGAATGCGGACAGGCCTTCATCCAGAAGACCCATTTGA
TTGCACACCGAAGAATTCATACTGGAGAAAAACCATATGAGTGCAGTAACTGTGGCAAATCCTTCATTTC
CAAGTCACAACTTCAGGTACATCAACGTGTTCACACAAGAGTGAAGCCCTATATATGTACCGAATATGGG
AAGGTCTTCAGCAATAATTCCAACCTCGTTACACATAAGAAAGTTCAAAGTAGAGAGAAATCTTCCATAT
GTACTGAGTGTGGGAAGGCCTTTACCTACAGGTCAGAGTTGATTATTCATCAGAGAATTCACACTGGAGA
GAAACCTTATGAATGCAGTGACTGTGGGAAAGCCTTCACTCAGAAGTCAGCACTCACAGTGCATCAGAGA
ATTCATACAGGAGAAAAATCGTATATATGCATGAAATGTGGACTGGCCTTCATTCAGAAGGCACACTTGA
TTGCACATCAAATAATTCATACTGGAGAGAAACCTCATAAATGTGGTCACTGTGGGAAATTGTTTACCTC
CAAGTCGCAACTCCATGTTCATAAACGAATTCACACAGGAGAAAAGCCCTATATGTGCAATAAATGTGGG
AAGGCATTCACCAACCGGTCAAATCTCATTACACATCAGAAAACTCATACAGGAGAGAAATCTTATATAT
GTTCCAAATGTGGAAAGGCCTTCACCCAGAGGTCAGACTTGATTACACATCAGAGAATCCATACTGGGGA
GAAGCCTTATGAATGCAATACTTGTGGAAAAGCCTTCACTCAGAAGTCACACCTCAATATACATCAGAAA
ATTCACACTGGAGAGAGACAGTATGAATGCCACGAATGTGGGAAAGCCTTCAACCAGAAATCAATACTCA
TTGTTCATCAGAAAATTCATACAGGAGAGAAACCCTATGTATGCACTGAGTGTGGAAGAGCTTTCATCCG
CAAGTCAAACTTTATTACTCATCAAAGAATTCATACTGGAGAGAAGCCTTATGAATGCAGTGACTGTGGG
AAGTCCTTTACCTCCAAGTCTCAGCTCCTGGTGCATCAGCCAGTTCACACAGGAGAGAAACCCTATGTGT
GTGCCGAGTGCGGGAAGGCCTTTAGTGGCAGGTCAAATCTCAGTAAGCACCAGAAAACTCATACCGGAGA
AAAGCCCTACATTTGTTCTGAATGTGGGAAGACCTTTCGACAGAAGTCAGAGTTGATTACACATCACAGA
ATTCATACTGGAGAGAAACCTTATGAGTGCAGTGACTGTGGGAAGTCTTTCACTAAAAAATCACAGCTCC
AAGTGCATCAGCGAATTCACACTGGAGAGAAGCCTTACGTGTGTGCTGAGTGTGGGAAGGCCTTTACTGA
CAGGTCCAATTTGAATAAACATCAGACAACACACACTGGAGACAAACCCTACAAGTGTGGCATCTGTGGG
AAAGGCTTCGTTCAGAAATCAGTGTTCAGCGTCCATCAGAGCAGCCACGCTTAGTAATGAACTAGTCCGT
AACTTGAAAGTATTTCGATTTCTTGGCTTTATATATCTTGTGGAAAGGACGATTGGTCGTAGTACCCTAG
CGCCAAACGCGTTAAGTCGACAATCAACCTCTGGATTACAAAATTTGTGAAAGATTGACTGGTATTCTTA
ACTATGTTGCTCCTTTTACGCTATGTGGATACGCTGCTTTAATGCCTTTGTATCATGCTATTGCTTCCCG
TATGGCTTTCATTTTCTCCTCCTTGTATAAATCCTGGTTGCTGTCTCTTTATGAGGAGTTGTGGCCCGTT
GTCAGGCAACGTGGCGTGGTGTGCACTGTGTTTGCTGACGCAACCCCCACTGGTTGGGGCATTGCCACCA
CCTGTCAGCTCCTTTCCGGGACTTTCGCTTTCCCCCTCCCTATTGCCACGGCGGAACTCATCGCCGCCTG
CCTTGCCCGCTGCTGGACAGGGGCTCGGCTGTTGGGCACTGACAATTCCGTGGTGTTGTCGGGGAAATCA
TCGTCCTTTCCTTGGCTGCTCGCCTGTGTTGCCACCTGGATTCTGCGCGGGACGTCCTTCTGCTACGTCC
CTTCGGCCCTCAATCCAGCGGACCTTCCTTCCCGCGGCCTGCTGCCGGCTCTGCGGCCTCTTCCGCGTCT
TCGCCTTCGCCCTCAGACGAGTCGGATCTCCCTTTGGGCCGCCTCCCCGCGTCGACTTTAAGACCAATGA
CTTACAAGGCAGCTGTAGATCTTAGCCACTTTTTAAAAGAAAAGGGGGGACTGGAAGGGCTAATTCACTC
CCAACGAAGACAAGATCTGCTTTTTGCTTGTACTGGGTCTCTCTGGTTAGACCAGATCTGAGCCTGGGAG
CTCTCTGGCTAACTAGGGAACCCACTGCTTAAGCCTCAATAAAGCTTGCCTTGAGTGCTTCAAGTAGTGT
GTGCCCGTCTGTTGTGTGACTCTGGTAACTAGAGATCCCTCAGACCCTTTTAGTCAGTGTGGAAAATCTC
TAGCAGTACGTATAGTAGTTCATGTCATCTTATTATTCAGTATTTATAACTTGCAAAGAAATGAATATCA
GAGAGTGAGAGGAACTTGTTTATTGCAGCTTATAATGGTTACAAATAAAGCAATAGCATCACAAATTTCA
CAAATAAAGCATTTTTTTCACTGCATTCTAGTTGTGGTTTGTCCAAACTCATCAATGTATCTTATCATGT
CTGGCTCTAGCTATCCCGCCCCTAACTCCGCCCATCCCGCCCCTAACTCCGCCCAGTTCCGCCCATTCTC
CGCCCCATGGCTGACTAATTTTTTTTATTTATGCAGAGGCCGAGGCCGCCTCGGCCTCTGAGCTATTCCA
GAAGTAGTGAGGAGGCTTTTTTGGAGGCCTAGGGACGTACCCAATTCGCCCTATAGTGAGTCGTATTACG
CGCGCTCACTGGCCGTCGTTTTACAACGTCGTGACTGGGAAAACCCTGGCGTTACCCAACTTAATCGCCT
TGCAGCACATCCCCCTTTCGCCAGCTGGCGTAATAGCGAAGAGGCCCGCACCGATCGCCCTTCCCAACAG
TTGCGCAGCCTGAATGGCGAATGGG
[124 nt withheld, positions 8006-8129]
C
[91 nt withheld, positions 8131-8221]
A
[49 nt withheld, positions 8223-8271]
CCTTTGACGTTGGAGTCCACGTTCTTT
[37 nt withheld, positions 8299-8335]
ACCCTATCTCGGTCTATTCTTTTGATTTATAAGGGATTTTGCCGATTTCGGCCTATTGGTTAAAAAATGA
GCTGATTTAACAAAAATTTAACGCGAATTTTAACAAAATATTAACGCTTACAATTTAGGTGGCACTTTTC
GGGGAAATGTGCGCGGAACCCCTATTTGTTTATTTTTCTAAATACATTCAAATATGTATCCGCTCATGAG
ACAATAACCCTGATAAATGCTTCAATAATATTGAAAAAGGAAGAGTATGAGTATTCAACATTTCCGTGTC
GCCCTTATTCCCTTTTTTGCGGCATTTTGCCTTCCTGTTTTTGCTCACCCAGAAACGCTGGTGAAAGTAA
AAGATGCTGAAGATCAGTTGGGTGCACGAGTGGGTTACATCGAACTGGATCTCAACAGCGGTAAGATCCT
TGAGAGTTTTCGCCCCGAAGAACGTTTTCCAATGATGAGCACTTTTAAAGTTCTGCTATGTGGCGCGGTA
TTATCCCGTATTGACGCCGGGCAAGAGCAACTCGGTCGCCGCATACACTATTCTCAGAATGACTTGGTTG
AGTACTCACCAGTCACAGAAAAGCATCTTACGGATGGCATGACAGTAAGAGAATTATGCAGTGCTGCCAT
AACCATGAGTGATAACACTGCGGCCAACTTACTTCTGACAACGATCGGAGGACCGAAGGAGCTAACCGCT
TTTTTGCACAACATGGGGGATCATGTAACTCGCCTTGATCGTTGGGAACCGGAGCTGAATGAAGCCATAC
CAAACGACGAGCGTGACACCACGATGCCTGTAGCAATGGCAACAACGTTGCGCAAACTATTAACTGGCGA
ACTACTTACTCTAGCTTCCCGGCAACAATTAATAGACTGGATGGAGGCGGATAAAGTTGCAGGACCACTT
CTGCGCTCGGCCCTTCCGGCTGGCTGGTTTATTGCTGATAAATCTGGAGCCGGTGAGCGTGGGTCTCGCG
GTATCATTGCAGCACTGGGGCCAGATGGTAAGCCCTCCCGTATCGTAGTTATCTACACGACGGGGAGTCA
GGCAACTATGGATGAACGAAATAGACAGATCGCTGAGATAGGTGCCTCACTGATTAAGCATTGGTAACTG
TCAGACCAAGTTTACTCATATATACTTTAGATTGATTTAAAACTTCATTTTTAATTTAAAAGGATCTAGG
TGAAGATCCTTTTTGATAATCTCATGACCAAAATCCCTTAACGTGAGTTTTCGTTCCACTGAGCGTCAGA
CCCCGTAGAAAAGATCAAAGGATCTTCTTGAGATCCTTTTTTTCTGCGCGTAATCTGCTGCTTGCAAACA
AAAAAACCACCGCTACCAGCGGTGGTTTGTTTGCCGGATCAAGAGCTACCAACTCTTTTTCCGAAGGTAA
CTGGCTTCAGCAGAGCGCAGATACCAAATACTGTTCTTCTAGTGTAGCCGTAGTTAGGCCACCACTTCAA
GAACTCTGTAGCACCGCCTACATACCTCGCTCTGCTAATCCTGTTACCAGTGGCTGCTGCCAGTGGCGAT
AAGTCGTGTCTTACCGGGTTGGACTCAAGACGATAGTTACCGGATAAGGCGCAGCGGTCGGGCTGAACGG
GGGGTTCGTGCACACAGCCCAGCTTGGAGCGAACGACCTACACCGAACTGAGATACCTACAGCGTGAGCT
ATGAGAAAGCGCCACGCTTCCCGAAGGGAGAAAGGCGGACAGGTATCCGGTAAGCGGCAGGGTCGGAACA
GGAGAGCGCACGAGGGAGCTTCCAGGGGGAAACGCCTGGTATCTTTATAGTCCTGTCGGGTTTCGCCACC
TCTGACTTGAGCGTCGATTTTTGTGATGCTCGTCAGGGGGGCGGAGCCTATGGAAAAACGCCAGCAACGC
GGCCTTTTTACGGTTCCTGGCCTTTTGCTGGCCTTTTGCTCACATGTTCTTTCCTGCGTTATCCCCTGAT
TCTGTGGATAACCGTATTACCGCCTTTGAGTGAGCTGATACCGCTCGCCGCAGCCGAACGACCGAGCGCA
GCGAGTCAGTGAGCGAGGAAGCGGAAGAGCGCCCAATACGCAAACCGCCTCTCCCCGCGCGTTGGCCGAT
TCATTAATGCAGCTGGCACGACAGGTTTCCCGACTGGAAAGCGGGCAGTGAGCGCAACGCAATTAATGTG
AGTTAGCTCACTCATTAGGCACCCCAGGCTTTACACTTTATGCTTCCGGCTCGTATGTTGTGTGGAATTG
TGAGCGGATAACAATTTCACACAGGAAACAGCTATGACCATGATTACGCCAAGCGCGCAATTAACCCTCA
CTAAAGGGAACAAAAGCTGGAGCTGCAAGC
