>Addgene plasmid #142690 | TFORF0784 | depositor partial sequence | sequence record 280208 | Insert
ACCGCCACCATGCCAGCTAATTGGACCTCACCTCAGAAATCCTCAGCCCTGGCTCCAGAGGATCATGGCA
GCTCCTATGAGGGATCAGTGTCCTTCAGGGATGTGGCTATCGATTTCAGCAGAGAGGAATGGCGGCACCT
GGACCCTTCTCAGAGAAACCTGTACCGGGATGTGATGCTGGAGACCTACAGCCACCTGCTCTCAGTAGGA
TATCAAGTTCCTGAAGCAGAGGTGGTCATGTTGGAGCAAGGAAAGGAACCATGGGCACTGCAGGGTGAGA
GGCCACGTCAGAGCTGCCCAGGAGAGAAATTATGGGACCATAATCAATGTAGAAAAATCCTCAGTTATAA
ACAAGTATCCTCTCAACCTCAAAAAATGTATCCTGGGGAGAAAGCTTATGAATGCGCCAAATTTGAAAAG
ATATTCACCCAGAAGTCACAGCTCAAAGTACACCTGAAAGTTCTTGCAGGAGAAAAGCTCTATGTATGCA
TTGAATGTGGGAAGGCTTTTGTACAGAAGCCAGAATTTATTATACACCAGAAAACCCATATGAGAGAGAA
ACCCTTTAAATGCAATGAATGTGGAAAATCCTTTTTTCAAGTGTCGTCCCTCTTCAGGCATCAGAGAATT
CATACCGGAGAGAAACTCTATGAATGCAGCCAGTGTGGGAAAGGCTTCTCTTATAACTCAGATCTCAGTA
TACATGAGAAAATTCATACTGGAGAGAGACACCATGAATGCACTGACTGTGGCAAAGCATTCACACAAAA
GTCCACACTCAAGATGCATCAGAAAATCCATACAGGCGAGAGATCCTACATCTGTATTGAATGCGGACAG
GCCTTCATCCAGAAGACCCATTTGATTGCACACCGAAGAATTCATACTGGAGAAAAACCATATGAGTGCA
GTAACTGTGGCAAATCCTTCATTTCCAAGTCACAACTTCAGGTACATCAACGTGTTCACACAAGAGTGAA
GCCCTATATATGTACCGAATATGGGAAGGTCTTCAGCAATAATTCCAACCTCGTTACACATAAGAAAGTT
CAAAGTAGAGAGAAATCTTCCATATGTACTGAGTGTGGGAAGGCCTTTACCTACAGGTCAGAGTTGATTA
TTCATCAGAGAATTCACACTGGAGAGAAACCTTATGAATGCAGTGACTGTGGGAAAGCCTTCACTCAGAA
GTCAGCACTCACAGTGCATCAGAGAATTCATACAGGAGAAAAATCGTATATATGCATGAAATGTGGACTG
GCCTTCATTCAGAAGGCACACTTGATTGCACATCAAATAATTCATACTGGAGAGAAACCTCATAAATGTG
GTCACTGTGGGAAATTGTTTACCTCCAAGTCGCAACTCCATGTTCATAAACGAATTCACACAGGAGAAAA
GCCCTATATGTGCAATAAATGTGGGAAGGCATTCACCAACCGGTCAAATCTCATTACACATCAGAAAACT
CATACAGGAGAGAAATCTTATATATGTTCCAAATGTGGAAAGGCCTTCACCCAGAGGTCAGACTTGATTA
CACATCAGAGAATCCATACTGGGGAGAAGCCTTATGAATGCAATACTTGTGGAAAAGCCTTCACTCAGAA
GTCACACCTCAATATACATCAGAAAATTCACACTGGAGAGAGACAGTATGAATGCCACGAATGTGGGAAA
GCCTTCAACCAGAAATCAATACTCATTGTTCATCAGAAAATTCATACAGGAGAGAAACCCTATGTATGCA
CTGAGTGTGGAAGAGCTTTCATCCGCAAGTCAAACTTTATTACTCATCAAAGAATTCATACTGGAGAGAA
GCCTTATGAATGCAGTGACTGTGGGAAGTCCTTTACCTCCAAGTCTCAGCTCCTGGTGCATCAGCCAGTT
CACACAGGAGAGAAACCCTATGTGTGTGCCGAGTGCGGGAAGGCCTTTAGTGGCAGGTCAAATCTCAGTA
AGCACCAGAAAACTCATACCGGAGAAAAGCCCTACATTTGTTCTGAATGTGGGAAGACCTTTCGACAGAA
GTCAGAGTTGATTACACATCACAGAATTCATACTGGAGAGAAACCTTATGAGTGCAGTGACTGTGGGAAG
TCTTTCACTAAAAAATCACAGCTCCAAGTGCATCAGCGAATTCACACTGGAGAGAAGCCTTACGTGTGTG
CTGAGTGTGGGAAGGCCTTTACTGACAGGTCCAATTTGAATAAACATCAGACAACACACACTGGAGACAA
ACCCTACAAGTGTGGCATCTGTGGGAAAGGCTTCGTTCAGAAATCAGTGTTCAGCGTCCATCAGAGCAGC
CACGCTTAGTAATGAACTAGTCCGTAACTTGAAAGTATTTCGATTTCTTGGCTTTATATATCTTGTGGAA
AGGACGATTGGTCGTAGTACCCTAGCGCCAA
