>Addgene plasmid #142690 | TFORF0784 | depositor partial sequence | sequence record 280209 | Barcode
TTGGTCGTAGTACCCTAGCGCCAA
